Addgene plasmid #87029: pFA6a-HaloTag-KanMX6
Purpose: Tag S. pombe genes in C terminal with HaloTag
Depositing lab: Julien Berro. Depositing organization: Yale University.
Backbone
  Vector backbone: pFA6a-KanMX6
  Vector type: Bacterial Expression, Yeast Expression
Growth in bacteria
  Bacterial resistance: Ampicillin, 100 μg/mL
  Growth temperature: 37°C
  Growth strain: DH5alpha
  Copy number: Unknown
Gene/Insert
  Gene/Insert name: HaloTag
  Insert size (bp): 891
Terms and licenses: Academic/Nonprofit Terms; Industry Terms: Not Available to Industry
Depositor comments: Addgene's sequencing results found an A98S mutation in the KanMX6 cassette. The Berro lab has confirmed that this mutation does not affect G418 selection in yeast.
How to cite: pFA6a-HaloTag-KanMX6 was a gift from Julien Berro (Addgene plasmid # 87029 ; http://n2t.net/addgene:87029 ; RRID:Addgene_87029)
