[The description below was written by a language model from this plasmid's Addgene catalogue record and pLannotate feature annotations shown in this document.]
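Description:
pFA6a-HaloTag-KanMX6 is a roughly 5.1 kb PCR-template plasmid from the pFA6a family, built on the pFA6a-KanMX6 backbone and intended for C-terminal tagging of genes in the fission yeast Schizosaccharomyces pombe with HaloTag. It is propagated in E. coli through a high-copy ColE1/pUC-type origin and selected with ampicillin via the β-lactamase gene and its native promoter. No yeast origin of replication or centromere is annotated. This fits the module acting by integration into the genome rather than as an episome, although the record does not spell out the workflow. Short fragments of lacI, rop and the pBR322 bom region appear to be backbone remnants. T7 and SP6 phage promoters flank the cassette.

The payload begins with a promoterless HaloTag coding sequence of about 890 bp. HaloTag is a modified bacterial dehalogenase that forms covalent bonds with chloroalkane ligands, so the fusion protein can be labelled with synthetic dyes or captured by affinity handles. It is followed by the S. cerevisiae ADH1 terminator. Because the tag has no promoter of its own, expression of the fusion should depend on the endogenous promoter of the target gene once the tag is joined in frame to its 3' end. Downstream lies the KanMX6 marker, an aminoglycoside phosphotransferase gene under the Ashbya gossypii TEF promoter and terminator, which confers G418 resistance in yeast for selecting integrants. In pFA6a-type designs the tag-plus-marker unit is usually amplified with primers carrying homology to the target locus and then inserted by homologous recombination. Repository sequencing found an A98S substitution in the KanMX6 cassette, and the depositing lab reports that it does not affect G418 selection in yeast.
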