Features (pLannotate 1.2.2; 13 found; start..end, strand, type, name):
     63..950     +  CDS            HaloTag®: modified bacterial dehalogenase that forms covalent bonds with chloroalkane derivatives
    974..1161    +  terminator     ADH1 terminator: S. cerevisiae ADH1; transcription terminator for the S. cerevisiae alcohol dehydrogenase 1 (ADH1) gene
   1236..1579    +  promoter       TEF promoter: Ashbya gossypii TEF promoter
   1580..2389    +  CDS            KanR: aminoglycoside phosphotransferase; aph(3')-Ia; confers resistance to kanamycin
   2395..2592    +  terminator     TEF terminator: Ashbya gossypii TEF terminator
   2697..2715    -  promoter       T7 promoter: promoter for bacteriophage T7 RNA polymerase
   2737..2790    -  CDS            lacI (fragment): lac repressor; lacI; The lac repressor binds to the lac operator to inhibit transcription in E. coli. This inhibition can be relieved by adding lactose or isopropyl-β-D-thiogalactopyranoside (IPTG).
   2973..3561    -  rep_origin     ori: high-copy-number ColE1/pMB1/pBR322/pUC origin of replication
   3732..4592    -  CDS            AmpR: β-lactamase; bla; confers resistance to ampicillin, carbenicillin, and related antibiotics
   4593..4697    -  promoter       AmpR promoter: bla
   4792..4827    +  CDS            rop (fragment): Rop protein, which maintains plasmids at low copy number; rop
   4929..4980    +  misc_feature   bom (fragment): basis of mobility region from pBR322
   5043..2       +  promoter       SP6 promoter (across the origin): promoter for bacteriophage SP6 RNA polymerase
>Addgene plasmid #87029 | pFA6a-HaloTag-KanMX6 | addgene full sequence | sequence record 173001 | Addgene NGS Result
GAACGCGGCCGCCAGCTGAAGCTTCGTACGCTGCAGGTCGACGGATCCCCGGGTTAATTAACGCAGAAAT
CGGTACTGGCTTTCCATTCGACCCCCATTATGTGGAAGTCCTGGGCGAGCGCATGCACTACGTCGATGTT
GGTCCGCGCGATGGCACCCCTGTGCTGTTCCTGCACGGTAACCCGACCTCCTCCTACGTGTGGCGCAACA
TCATCCCGCATGTTGCACCGACCCATCGCTGCATTGCTCCAGACCTGATCGGTATGGGCAAATCCGACAA
ACCAGACCTGGGTTATTTCTTCGACGACCACGTCCGCTTCATGGATGCCTTCATCGAAGCCCTGGGTCTG
GAAGAGGTCGTCCTGGTCATTCACGACTGGGGCTCCGCTCTGGGTTTCCACTGGGCCAAGCGCAATCCAG
AGCGCGTCAAAGGTATTGCATTTATGGAGTTCATCCGCCCTATCCCGACCTGGGACGAATGGCCAGAATT
TGCCCGCGAGACCTTCCAGGCCTTCCGCACCACCGACGTCGGCCGCAAGCTGATCATCGATCAGAACGTT
TTTATCGAGGGTACGCTGCCGATGGGTGTCGTCCGCCCGCTGACTGAAGTCGAGATGGACCATTACCGCG
AGCCGTTCCTGAATCCTGTTGACCGCGAGCCACTGTGGCGCTTCCCAAACGAGCTGCCAATCGCCGGTGA
GCCAGCGAACATCGTCGCGCTGGTCGAAGAATACATGGACTGGCTGCACCAGTCCCCTGTCCCGAAGCTG
CTGTTCTGGGGCACCCCAGGCGTTCTGATCCCACCGGCCGAAGCCGCTCGCCTGGCCAAAAGCCTGCCTA
ACTGCAAGGCTGTGGACATCGGCCCGGGTCTGAATCTGCTGCAAGAAGACAACCCGGACCTGATCGGCAG
CGAGATCGCGCGCTGGCTGTCGACGCTCGAGATTTCCGGCTAGGGCGCGCCACTTCTAAATAAGCGAATT
TCTTATGATTTATGATTTTTATTATTAAATAAGTTATAAAAAAAATAAGTGTATACAAATTTTAAAGTGA
CTCTTAGGTTTTAAAACGAAAATTCTTATTCTTGAGTAACTCTTTCCTGTAGGTCAGGTTGCTTTCTCAG
GTATAGTATGAGGTCGCTCTTATTTACCACACCTCTACCGGCAGATCCGCTAGGGATAACAGGGTAATAT
AGATCTGTTTAGCTTGCCTCGTCCCCGCCGGGTCACCCGGCCAGCGACATGGAGGCCCAGAATACCCTCC
TTGACAGTCTTGACGTGCGCAGCTCAGGGGCATGATGTGACTGTCGCCCGTACATTTAGCCCATACATCC
CCATGTATAATCATTTGCATCCATACATTTTGATGGCCGCACGGCGCGAAGCAAAAATTACGGCTCCTCG
CTGCAGACCTGCGAGCAGGGAAACGCTCCCCTCACAGACGCGTTGAATTGTCCCCACGCCGCGCCCCTGT
AGAGAAATATAAAAGGTTAGGATTTGCCACTGAGGTTCTTCTTTCATATACTTCCTTTTAAAATCTTGCT
AGGATACAGTTCTCACATCACATCCGAACATAAACAACCATGGGTAAGGAAAAGACTCACGTTTCGAGGC
CGCGATTAAATTCCAACATGGATGCTGATTTATATGGGTATAAATGGGCTCGCGATAATGTCGGGCAATC
AGGTGCGACAATCTATCGATTGTATGGGAAGCCCGATGCGCCAGAGTTGTTTCTGAAACATGGCAAAGGT
AGCGTTGCCAATGATGTTACAGATGAGATGGTCAGACTAAACTGGCTGACGGAATTTATGCCTCTTCCGA
CCATCAAGCATTTTATCCGTACTCCTGATGATGCATGGTTACTCACCACTTCGATCCCCGGCAAAACAGC
ATTCCAGGTATTAGAAGAATATCCTGATTCAGGTGAAAATATTGTTGATGCGCTGGCAGTGTTCCTGCGC
CGGTTGCATTCGATTCCTGTTTGTAATTGTCCTTTTAACAGCGATCGCGTATTTCGTCTCGCTCAGGCGC
AATCACGAATGAATAACGGTTTGGTTGATGCGAGTGATTTTGATGACGAGCGTAATGGCTGGCCTGTTGA
ACAAGTCTGGAAAGAAATGCATAAGCTTTTGCCATTCTCACCGGATTCAGTCGTCACTCATGGTGATTTC
TCACTTGATAACCTTATTTTTGACGAGGGGAAATTAATAGGTTGTATTGATGTTGGACGAGTCGGAATCG
CAGACCGATACCAGGATCTTGCCATCCTATGGAACTGCCTCGGTGAGTTTTCTCCTTCATTACAGAAACG
GCTTTTTCAAAAATATGGTATTGATAATCCTGATATGAATAAATTGCAGTTTCATTTGATGCTCGATGAG
TTTTTCTAATCAGTACTGACAATAAAAAGATTCTTGTTTTCAAGAACTTGTCATTTGTATAGTTTTTTTA
TATTGTAGTTGTTCTATTTTAATCAAATGTTAGCGTGATTTATATTTTTTTTCGCCTCGACATCATCTGC
CCAGATGCGAAGTTAAGTGCGCAGAAAGTAATATCATGCGTCAATCGTATGTGAATGCTGGTCGCTATAC
TGCTGTCGATTCGATACTAACGCCGCCATCCAGTTTAAACGAGCTCGAATTCATCGATGATATCAGATCC
ACTAGTGGCCTATGCGGCCGCGGATCTGCCGGTCTCCCTATAGTGAGTCGTATTAATTTCGATAAGCCAG
GTTAACCTGCATTAATGAATCGGCCAACGCGCGGGGAGAGGCGGTTTGCGTATTGGGCGCTCTTCCGCTT
CCTCGCTCACTGACTCGCTGCGCTCGGTCGTTCGGCTGCGGCGAGCGGTATCAGCTCACTCAAAGGCTGT
AATACGGTTATCCACAGAATCAGGGGATAACGCAGGAAAGAACATGTTAGCAAAAGGCCAGCAAAAGGCC
AGGAACCGTAAAAAGGCCGCGTTGCTGGCGTTTTTCCATAGGCTCCGCCCCCCTGACGAGCATCACAAAA
ATCGACGCTCAAGTCAGAGGTGGCGAAACCCGACAGGACTATAAAGATACCAGGCGTTTCCCCCTGGAAG
CTCCCTCGTGCGCTCTCCTGTTCCGACCCTGCCGCTTACCGGATACCTGTCCGCCTTTCTCCCTTCGGGA
AGCGTGGCGCTTTCTCATAGCTCACGCTGTAGGTATCTCAGTTCGGTGTAGGTCGTTCGCTCCAAGCTGG
GCTGTGTGCACGAACCCCCCGTTCAGCCCGACCGCTGCGCCTTATCCGGTAACTATCGTCTTGAGTCCAA
CCCGGTAAGACACGACTTATCGCCACTGGCAGCAGCCACTGGTAACAGGATTAGCAGAGCGAGGTATGTA
GGCGGTGCTACAGAGTTCTTGAAGTGGTGGCCTAACTACGGCTACACTAGAAGAACAGTATTTGGTATCT
GCGCTCTGCTGAAGCCAGTTACCTTCGGAAAAAGAGTTGGTAGCTCTTGATCCGGCAAACAAACCACCGC
TGGTAGCGGTGGTTTTTTTGTTTGCAAGCAGCAGATTACGCGCAGAAAAAAAGGATCTCAAGAAGATCCT
TTGATCTTTTCTACGGGGTCTGACGCTCAGTGGAACGAAAACTCACGTTAAGGGATTTTGGTCATGAGAT
TATCAAAAAGGATCTTCACCTAGATCCTTTTAAATTAAAAATGAAGTTTTAAATCAATCTAAAGTATATA
TGAGTAAACTTGGTCTGACAGTTACCAATGCTTAATCAGTGAGGCACCTATCTCAGCGATCTGTCTATTT
CGTTCATCCATAGTTGCCTGACTCCCCGTCGTGTAGATAACTACGATACGGGAGGGCTTACCATCTGGCC
CCAGTGCTGCAATGATACCGCGAGACCCACGCTCACCGGCTCCAGATTTATCAGCAATAAACCAGCCAGC
CGGAAGGGCCGAGCGCAGAAGTGGTCCTGCAACTTTATCCGCCTCCATCCAGTCTATTAATTGTTGCCGG
GAAGCTAGAGTAAGTAGTTCGCCAGTTAATAGTTTGCGCAACGTTGTTGCCATTGCTACAGGCATCGTGG
TGTCACGCTCGTCGTTTGGTATGGCTTCATTCAGCTCCGGTTCCCAACGATCAAGGCGAGTTACATGATC
CCCCATGTTGTGCAAAAAAGCGGTTAGCTCCTTCGGTCCTCCGATCGTTGTCAGAAGTAAGTTGGCCGCA
GTGTTATCACTAATGGTTATGGCAGCACTGCATAATTCTCTTACTGTCATGCCATCCGTAAGATGCTTTT
CTGTGACTGGTGAGTACTCAACCAAGTCATTCTGAGAATAGTGTATGCGGCGACCGAGTTGCTCTTGCCC
GGCGTCAATACGGGATAATACCGCGCCACATAGCAGAACTTTAAAAGTGCTCATCATTGGAAAACGTTCT
TCGGGGCGAAAACTCTCAAGGATCTTACCGCTGTTGAGATCCAGTTCGATGTAACCCACTCGTGCACCCA
ACTGATCTTCAGCATCTTTTACTTTCACCAGCGTTTCTGGGTGAGCAAAAACAGGAAGGCAAAATGCCGC
AAAAAAGGGAATAAGGGCGACACGGAAATGTTGAATACTCATACTCTTCCTTTTTCAATATTATTGAAGC
ATTTATCAGGGTTATTGTCTCATTAGCGGATACATATTTGAATGTATTTAGAAAAATAAACAAATAGGGG
TTCCGCGCACATTTCCCCGAAAAGTGCCACCTGACGTCTAAGAAACCATTATTATCATGACATTAACCTA
TAAAAATAGGCGTATCACGAGGCCCTTTCGTCTCGCGCGTTTCGGTGATGACGGTGAAAACCTCTGACAC
ATGCAGCTCCCGGAGACGGTCACAGCTTGTCTGTAAGCGGATGCCGGGAGCAGACAAGCCCGTCAGGGCG
CGTCAGCGGGTGTTGGCGGGTGTCGGGGCTGGCTTAACTATGCGGCATCAGAGCAGATTGTACTGAGAGT
GCACCATATGGACATATTGTCGTTATAACGCGGCTACAATTAATACATAACCTTATGTATCATACACATA
CGATTTAGGTGACACTATA
